>Addgene plasmid #40108 | SW5 | depositor full sequence | sequence record 51014 | Bistable switch
TTATTAAGCTACTAAAGCGTAGTTTTCGTCGTTTGCAGCTTTTGTTTTAAAAACTATTGCAAATACCTCT
TCATATTTTTCAGCAGGTATAATTTTTAGTTTTGCTTTTACTTCATCTGGAATTTCGTCTAAGTCTCTTT
CATTTTTCTTTGGAATAATGATTGTTTTCAATCCACTTCTTGAAGCAGAAATTGATTTTTCTCTTAATCC
ACCAATTGGCAATACATTTCCTCTTAGTGTGATTTCACCAGTCATTCCAATTTCTTTTGAAACTGGTTTA
TCTGAAAGTGCAGAAATTAAAGCAGTTGTAATTGTGATACCAGCACTTGGTCCATCTTTTGGAACAGCTC
CTTCAGGAACGTGAACATGAATATCATTTTCTTCAAATACTTTTTTATCTACTCCAAATTTTTCAAAGTT
TGATTTAACATAAGTTAACGCAATTGTTGCAGATTCTTTCATAACTTCACCAAGTTTACCTGTAAGAATT
AAATTTCCTTTACCAGGGTATAAACTTACTTCAATTGGTAAAATATCTCCACCAAATTGTGTATATGCTA
AACCTGTAACCACACCAATTTGAGATTCTTCTTGTTTTTCAGTGTGATCAAAAATTCTTTTACCTAATAA
ATCATTTACTTGTTTTTCATCAATAACAATTTTATCCATTTCACCATTTAGATTTTTAACAATATACTTT
CTAATAATAGAATTAATATGTCTTTCTAATTGACGCACACCAGCTTCTCTAGTGTAATATTTAATAATTT
CATTAATTGCACCTTCAGTAAATGATATTTCTTCTGAAGTTAATTCATGTTGTTCTATTGCTTTTGGAAC
TAAATAATCTTGTGCTATCTTAACTTTTTCAATTTCAGTATAGCTAGATAAATTTATGATTTCCATACGG
TCATATAAGGCTTCAGGAATATCTTCAGGATAGTTAGCAGTTGCTATAAACATAACTTGGCTTAGATCAT
ATGGTTCTTCAATATAATGATCTGAAAACTCTTTGTTTTGTTCTGGGTCAAGAACCTCTAACATTGCACT
TGCTGGATCACCTCTGTGATCAGATGCCATTTTATCAATTTCATCAAGCAAGAATAATGGGTTTTTTACT
TTTGCTCTTTTCATTGTTTGAATAATTCTTCCTGGCATTGAACCAACATAAGTTTTTCTATGTCCACGAA
TTTCTGATTCATCTTTAACTCCACCTAAACTTACTTTAACAAAGTTTTTTCCAACTGCTTCTGCAATTGA
TTTTGCTAAACTTGTTTTACCTACACCTGGGGGACCAACTAATGTAATAATTGGTGCTTTTAGTGATTTT
GTTTTAGTTTTAACAGCTAAGTACTCAATAATTCTTTCTTTAACTTTTTTCATACCATAATGATGTTTGT
CTAAAATTTTTTTAGCATATTTTAAATCAGTTAAGTCTTCAGTTTCTTCCCACCAGGGAATACTCATCAT
CCAATCAATGTAATTTTTCTCAGTATTCCATTCAGGAGTTCCTGATTGAAGTGCTTCAACTCGTTTGATA
GAAGCCATAATTTTTCGTTTGACTTCTTCAGGGAAAGGTTCTTTAGCTAAACGTTCTTTATATTTTTCTA
ATGAACTGTCATCAGAATCATCTTCATCTTCTAATTCATCTTTGATAATTCGCATTTTTTCTCGCAGATA
ATATTCTTTTTGTTGTTTATCCATTTTTTCTTTTAATTTATGGTTCAGTTCTTGTTCAATTTCATTCTTT
TGTCGTGCTGCATCAATTGATTCTGCATTTCTTGTTATGATTCCATCTTCAGCAAAAATTATTTTTTCAA
TAATTGACCATCGTGTTTTTAATGACGGAGATGTTATGTATTCCGGATTTGTCAATATTTTTGACGGAGC
CAGTTTAAACATAATTGAATCAAAAGCTAAGCTCAAATCATCAGATTCACCTGATATTAACTGTTTAATT
TGTTTTGTTACTAAACTAGCTTTAGTTTTGATAGCATCAGAGATTTTTTCAATTAATTCTTTTAACTCTT
CATCACTAAAATCATTAATTGATTCAATTAATTCAACTTCCGCATACGGCACTTGATCTTCATTTTCAAA
AAAGCTAATTACTTTACATCGTTGAATAGGGTTTGTGCTAATAGTTAATGAATTATCTTTCCATTCTTTG
ATTACTTCAAAATCAATTAAAATTCCAAATTCATGTAAATCTGAAAATTCAGGTTTTTCAACAGATGCAT
CAATCTGCGGTATTGCGATCATTTGATTATTTGAATTTTTAATCGCATAATTAACGCTCGCTAATGTGTT
TTTTCTTCCAACTTCTAAATTCTCTTTAATTCCAGGAACAATAAATGAACCGCGTATTTGGAAAATAGGC
AGTTTTATTTTTTTACTCATCCTTATCCTCGTAGCCGGCCGGTCGATGATATTAGTGCTCAGTATCTCTA
TCACTGATAGGGATGTCAATCTCTATCACTGATAGGGAGGATCTGCAACCATTATCACCGCCAGAGGTAA
AATAGTCAACACGCACGGTGTTAGATATTTATAAATAGTGGTGATAGATTTAACGTGGATCTAATCCAAC
AATATAGCATACTCTCGCGACGGCCTCATGAGCACAAAAAAGAAA
[261 nt withheld, positions 2636-2896]
ATGCAGCCGTCACTTAGAAGTGAGTATGAGTACCCTGTTTTTTCTCATGTTCAGGCAGGGATGTTCTCAC
CTGAGCTTAGAACCTTTACCAAAGGTGATGCGGAGAGATGGGTAAGCACAACCAAAAAAGCCAGTGATTC
TGCATTCTGGCTTGAGGTTGAAGGTAATTCCATGACCGCACCAACAGGCTCCAAGCCAAGCTTTCCTGAC
GGAATGTTAATTCTCGTTGACCCTGAGCAGGCTGTTGAGCCAGGTGATTTCTGCATAGCCAGACTTGGGG
GTGATGAGTTTACCTTCAAGAAACTGATCAGGGATAGCGGTCAGGTGTTTTTACAACCACTAAACCCACA
GTACCCAATGATCCCATGCAATGAGAGTTGTTCCGTTGTGGGGAAAGTTATCGCTAGTCAGTGGCCTGAA
GAGACGTTTGGCGCGGCGAATAAAAATGAAGAAAATACCAATGAAGTGCCGACCTTTATGCTGAATGCGG
GCCAGGCGAATTATGCGTTTGCGTAATAAGGATCTCAAGCCGCAGCTAAAAGGTAGGATATACAAGACCA
GGATCTATGTCCAGATTAGATAAAAGTAAAGTGATTAACAGCGCATTAGAGCTGCTTAATGAGGTCGGAA
TCGAAGGTTTAACAACCCGTAAACTCGCCCAGAAGCTAGGTGTAGAGCAGCCTACATTGTATTGGCATGT
AAAAAATAAGCGGGCTTTGCTCGACGCCTTAGCCATTGAGATGTTAGATAGGCACCATACTCACTTTTGC
CCTTTAGAAGGGGAAAGCTGGCAAGATTTTTTACGTAATAACGCTAAAAGTTTTAGATGTGCTTTACTAA
GTCATCGCGATGGAGCAAAAGTACATTTAGGTACACGGCCTACAGAAAAACAGTATGAAACTCTCGAAAA
TCAATTAGCCTTTTTATGCCAACAAGGTTTTTCACTAGAGAATGCATTATATGCACTCAGCGCTGTGGGG
CATTTTACTTTAGGTTGCGTATTGGAAGATCAAGAGCATCAAGTCGCTAAAGAAGAAAGGGAAACACCTA
CTACTGATAGTATGCCGCCATTATTACGACAAGCTATCGAATTATTTGATCACCAAGGTGCAGAGCCAGC
CTTCTTATTCGGCCTTGAATTGATCATATGCGGATTAGAAAAACAACTTAAATGTGAAAGTGGGTCCGCT
GCAAACGACGAAAACTACGCTTTAGTAGCTTAATAAGGATCCTAACTCGAGTAAGGATCTCCAGGCATCA
AATAAAACGAAAGGCTCAGTCGAAAGACTGGGCCTTTCGTTTTATCTGTTGTTTGTCGGTGAACGCTCTC
TACTAGAGTCACACTGGCTCACCTTCGGGTGGGCCTTTCTGCGTTTATACCTAGGGTACGGGTTTTGCTG
CCCGCAAACGGGCTGTTCTGGTGTTGCTAGTTTGTTATCAGAATCGCAGATCCGGCTTCAGCCGGTTTGC
CGGCTGAAAGCGCTATTTCTTCCAGAATTGCCATGATTTTTTCCCCACGGGAGGCGTCACTGGCTCCCGT
GTTGTCGGCAGCTTTGATTCGATAAGCAGCATCGCCTGTTTCAGGCTGTCTATGTGTGACTGTTGAGCTG
TAACAAGTTGTCTCAGGTGTTCAATTTCATGTTCTAGTTGCTTTGTTTTACTGGTTTCACCTGTTCTATT
AGGTGTTACATGCTGTTCATCTGTTACATTGTCGATCTGTTCATGGTGAACAGCTTTGAATGCACCAAAA
ACTCGTAAAAGCTCTGATGTATCTATCTTTTTTACACCGTTTTCATCTGTGCATATGGACAGTTTTCCCT
TTGATATGTAACGGTGAACAGTTGTTCTACTTTTGTTTGTTAGTCTTGATGCTTCACTGATAGATACAAG
AGCCATAAGAACCTCAGATCCTTCCGTATTTAGCCAGTATGTTCTCTAGTGTGGTTCGTTGTTTTTGCGT
GAGCCATGAGAACGAACCATTGAGATCATACTTACTTTGCATGTCACTCAAAAATTTTGCCTCAAAACTG
GTGAGCTGAATTTTTGCAGTTAAAGCATCGTGTAGTGTTTTTCTTAGTCCGTTATGTAGGTAGGAATCTG
ATGTAATGGTTGTTGGTATTTTGTCACCATTCATTTTTATCTGGTTGTTCTCAAGTTCGGTTACGAGATC
CATTTGTCTATCTAGTTCAACTTGGAAAATCAACGTATCAGTCGGGCGGCCTCGCTTATCAACCACCAAT
TTCATATTGCTGTAAGTGTTTAAATCTTTACTTATTGGTTTCAAAACCCATTGGTTAAGCCTTTTAAACT
CATGGTAGTTATTTTCAAGCATTAACATGAACTTAAATTCATCAAGGCTAATCTCTATATTTGCCTTGTG
AGTTTTCTTTTGTGTTAGTTCTTTTAATAACCACTCATAAATCCTCATAGAGTATTTGTTTTCAAAAGAC
TTAACATGTTCCAGATTATATTTTATGAATTTTTTTAACTGGAAAAGATAAGGCAATATCTCTTCACTAA
AAACTAATTCTAATTTTTCGCTTGAGAACTTGGCATAGTTTGTCCACTGGAAAATCTCAAAGCCTTTAAC
CAAAGGATTCCTGATTTCCACAGTTCTCGTCATCAGCTCTCTGGTTGCTTTAGCTAATACACCATAAGCA
TTTTCCCTACTGATGTTCATCATCTGAGCGTATTGGTTATAAGTGAACGATACCGTCCGTTCTTTCCTTG
TAGGGTTTTCAATCGTGGGGTTGAGTAGTGCCACACAGCATAAAATTAGCTTGGTTTCATGCTCCGTTAA
GTCATAGCGACTAATCGCTAGTTCATTTGCTTTGAAAACAACTAATTCAGACATACATCTCAATTGGTCT
AGGTGATTTTAATCACTATACCAATTGAGATGGGCTAGTCAATGATAATTACTAGTCCTTTTCCCGGGTG
ATCTGGGTATCTGTAAATTCTGCTAGACCTTTGCTGGAAAACTTGTAAATTCTGCTAGACCCTCTGTAAA
TTCCGCTAGACCTTTGTGTGTTTTTTTTGTTTATATTCAAGTGGTTATAATTTATAGAATAAAGAAAGAA
TAAAAAAAGATAAAAAGAATAGATCCCAGCCCTGTGTATAACTCACTACTTTAGTCAGTTCCGCAGTATT
ACAAAAGGATGTCGCAAACGCTGTTTGCTCCTCTACAAAACAGACCTTAAAACCCTAAAGGCTTAAGTAG
CACCCTCGCAAGCTCGGGCAAATCGCTGAATATTCCTTTTGTCTCCGACCATCAGGCACCTGAGTCGCTG
TCTTTTTCGTGACATTCAGTTCGCTGCGCTCACGGCTCTGGCAGTGAATGGGGGTAAATGGCACTACAGG
CGCCTTTTATGGATTCATGCAAGGAAACTACCCATAATACAAGAAAAGCCCGTCACGGGCTTCTCAGGGC
GTTTTATGGCGGGTCTGCTATGTGGTGCTATCTGACTTTTTGCTGTTCAGCAGTTCCTGCCCTCTGATTT
TCCAGTCTGACCACTTCGGATTATCCCGTGACAGGTCATTCAGACTGGCTAATGCACCCAGTAAGGCAGC
GGTATCATCAACAGGCTTACCCGTCTTACTGTCCCTAGTGCTTGGATTCTCACCAATAAAAAACGCCCGG
CGGCAACCGAGCGTTCTGAACAAATCCAGATGGAGTTCTGAGGTCATTACTGGATCTATCAACAGGAGTC
CAAGCGAGCTCTCGAACCCCAGAGTCCCGCTCAGAAGAACTCGTCAAGAAGGCGATAGAAGGCGATGCGC
TGCGAATCGGGAGCGGCGATACCGTAAAGCACGAGGAAGCGGTCAGCCCATTCGCCGCCAAGCTCTTCAG
CAATATCACGGGTAGCCAACGCTATGTCCTGATAGCGGTCCGCCACACCCAGCCGGCCACAGTCGATGAA
TCCAGAAAAGCGGCCATTTTCCACCATGATATTCGGCAAGCAGGCATCGCCATGGGTCACGACGAGATCC
TCGCCGTCGGGCATGCGCGCCTTGAGCCTGGCGAACAGTTCGGCTGGCGCGAGCCCCTGATGCTCTTCGT
CCAGATCATCCTGATCGACAAGACCGGCTTCCATCCGAGTACGTGCTCGCTCGATGCGATGTTTCGCTTG
GTGGTCGAATGGGCAGGTAGCCGGATCAAGCGTATGCAGCCGCCGCATTGCATCAGCCATGATGGATACT
TTCTCGGCAGGAGCAAGGTGAGATGACAGGAGATCCTGCCCCGGCACTTCGCCCAATAGCAGCCAGTCCC
TTCCCGCTTCAGTGACAACGTCGAGCACAGCTGCGCAAGGAACGCCCGTCGTGGCCAGCCACGATAGCCG
CGCTGCCTCGTCCTGCAGTTCATTCAGGGCACCGGACAGGTCGGTCTTGACAAAAAGAACCGGGCGCCCC
TGCGCTGACAGCCGGAACACGGCGGCATCAGAGCAGCCGATTGTCTGTTGTGCCCAGTCATAGCCGAATA
GCCTCTCCACCCAAGCGGCCGGAGAACCTGCGTGCAATCCATCTTGTTCAATCATGCGAAACGATCCTCA
TCCTGTCTCTTGATCAGATCATGATCCCCTGCGCCATCAGATCCTTGGCGGCAAGAAAGCCATCCAGTTT
ACTTTGCAGGGCTTCCCAACCTTACCAGAGGGCGCCCCAGCTGGCAATTCCGAATTCATGAGATCT
Features (pLannotate 1.2.2; 13 found; start..end, strand, type, name):
      7..39      -  CDS            ssrA tag (LVA): C-terminal peptide that mediates degradation in bacteria through the ClpXP and ClpAP proteases (McGinness et al., 2006) mutant LVA variant that confers accelerated degradation under some conditions (Andersen et al., 1998)
     46..2394    -  CDS            lon: LON_MYCMS - Protein inferred from homology: Swiss-Prot protein existence level 3. ATP-dependent serine protease that mediates the selective degradation of mutant and abnormal proteins as well as certain short- lived regulatory proteins. Required for cellular homeostasis and for survival from DNA damage and developmental changes induced by stress. Degrades polypeptides processively to yield small peptide fragments that are 5 to 10 amino acids long. Binds to DNA in a double-stranded, site-specific manner. From Mycoplasma mycoides subsp. mycoides SC (strain PG1).
   2435..2488    -  promoter       PLtetO-1 promoter (fragment): modified phage lambda PL promoter with tet operator sites (Lutz and Bujard, 1997)
   2618..3328    +  CDS            cI (sequence partly withheld): RPC1_LAMBD - Experimental evidence at protein level: Swiss-Prot protein existence level 1. Acts as a transcriptional repressor that allows virus to establish and maintain latency. Prevents both the viral DNA replication and the exit programs. Clamps the two operator OL (operator left made of OL1, OL2 and OL3 sites) and OR (operator right made of OR1, OR2 and OR3 sites) together by binding to them and arranging the intervening DNA in a loop. This step allows repression of lytic pR and pL promoters by binding to OL1, OL2, OR1 and OR2 simultaneously. The binding of cI on OR2 additionally activate
   3463..4083    +  CDS            tetR: TETR2_ECOLX - Experimental evidence at protein level: Swiss-Prot protein existence level 1. TetR is the repressor of the tetracycline resistance element; its N-terminal region forms a helix-turn-helix structure and binds DNA. Binding of tetracycline to TetR reduces the repressor affinity for the tetracycline resistance gene (tetA) promoter operator sites. From Escherichia coli.
   4084..4116    +  CDS            ssrA tag (LVA): C-terminal peptide that mediates degradation in bacteria through the ClpXP and ClpAP proteases (McGinness et al., 2006) mutant LVA variant that confers accelerated degradation under some conditions (Andersen et al., 1998)
   4155..4226    +  terminator     rrnB T1 terminator: transcription terminator T1 from the E. coli rrnB gene
   4242..4269    +  terminator     T7Te terminator: phage T7 early transcription terminator
   4800..5750    -  CDS            Rep101: RepA protein needed for replication with the pSC101 origin; rep101
   5798..6020    -  rep_origin     pSC101 ori: low-copy replication origin that requires the Rep101 protein
   6512..6606    -  terminator     lambda t0 terminator: transcription terminator from phage lambda
   6640..7431    -  CDS            neo: KKA2_KLEPN - Also known as kan, nptII. Experimental evidence at protein level: Swiss-Prot protein existence level 1. Resistance to kanamycin, neomycin, paromomycin, ribostamycin, butirosin and gentamicin B. From Klebsiella pneumoniae.
   7463..7567    -  CDS            tnpA (fragment): TN5P_ECOLX - Also known as tnp. Experimental evidence at protein level: Swiss-Prot protein existence level 1. Mediates transposition of transposon Tn5 by a 'cut and paste' mechanism. First, the monomeric transposase binds the 19 bp inverted DNA repeats flanking the transposon. Then, dimerization of the DNA- bound transposase creates a synaptic DNA complex. After nicking of the first DNA strand, excision of the transposon proceeds through a series of intermediates. The transposase then mediates the insertion of the transposon at a new site by strand transfer. The activity of the wild- type tran
