[The description below was written by a language model from this plasmid's Addgene catalogue record and pLannotate feature annotations shown in this document.]
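Description:
SW5 is a low-copy bacterial expression plasmid for synthetic biology in E. coli, built on a pSC101 backbone and totalling 7,582 bp. It replicates through the pSC101 origin together with the Rep101 (RepA) protein encoded on the plasmid. Selection is with kanamycin through an nptII/neo resistance gene, which is followed by the lambda t0 terminator. A short fragment annotated as Tn5 transposase sits next to this marker and is most likely a remnant carried over with the resistance cassette.

The insert, described as a bistable switch using dynamic degradation, consists of two divergently oriented modules. On one strand, a PLtetO-1 promoter (a lambda PL derivative carrying tet operator sites, so repressible by TetR) drives a Lon protease gene. The annotation matches this gene by homology to the Mycoplasma mycoides enzyme, and it is fused at its C-terminus to an ssrA LVA degradation tag. On the opposite strand lie the lambda cI repressor and TetR, the latter also carrying an LVA tag that directs rapid turnover by ClpXP/ClpAP. This module ends in the rrnB T1 and T7Te terminators. The promoter driving the cI–tetR module is not annotated, so its identity is not stated in the record.

The layout suggests a circuit in which TetR represses transcription of the protease, while protease-mediated degradation of the regulators, rather than transcriptional repression alone, supplies the nonlinearity needed for two stable states. The record does not specify which proteins Lon targets. The insert is flanked by intact EcoRI/BglII and BamHI/XhoI sites, which allows modular recloning.
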