Addgene plasmid #40108: SW5
Depositing lab: Michel Maharbiz. Depositing organization: University of California, Berkeley. Publication: A genetic bistable switch utilizing nonlinear protein degradation. Huang DC, Holtz WJ, Maharbiz MM. J Biol Eng. 2012 Jul 9;6(1):9. 10.1186/1754-1611-6-9 PubMed 22776405.
Backbone
  Vector backbone: psc101
  Backbone size w/o insert (bp): 3460
  Total vector size (bp): 7582
  Vector type: Bacterial Expression, Synthetic Biology
Growth in bacteria
  Bacterial resistance: Kanamycin, 50 μg/mL
  Growth temperature: 37°C
  Growth strain: DH10B
  Copy number: Low Copy
Gene/Insert
  Gene/Insert name: Bistable switch using dynamic degradation
  Species: E. Coli
  GenBank ID: JX155251
  Cloning method: Restriction Enzyme; 5′ cloning site EcoRI, BglII (not destroyed); 3′ cloning site BamHI, XhoI (not destroyed)
  Sequencing primers: 5′ GATCAGATCATGATCCCCTGCGCCATCAGATCC; 3′ CCCGAAGGTGAGCCAGTGTGACTCTAG
Terms and licenses: Academic/Nonprofit Terms; Industry Terms: Not Available to Industry
How to cite: SW5 was a gift from Michel Maharbiz (Addgene plasmid # 40108 ; http://n2t.net/addgene:40108 ; RRID:Addgene_40108)
