>Addgene plasmid #40108 | SW5 | addgene partial sequence | sequence record 53216 | psc101-For 5'-GATCAGATCATGATCCCCTGCGCCATCAGATCC-3'
ATTCATGAGATCTTTATTAAGCTACTAAAGCGTAGTTTTCGTCGTTTGCAGCTTTTGTTTTAAAAACTAT
TGCAAATACCTCTTCATATTTTTCAGCAGGTATAATTTTTAGTTTTGCTTTTACTTCATCTGGAATTTCG
TCTAAGTCTCTTTCATTTTTCTTTGGAATAATGATTGTTTTCAATCCACTTCTTGAAGCAGAAATTGATT
TTTCTCTTAATCCACCAATTGGCAATACATTTCCTCTTAGTGTGATTTCACCAGTCATTCCAATTTCTTT
TGAAACTGGTTTATCTGAAAGTGCAGAAATTAAAGCAGTTGTAATTGTGATACCAGCACTTGGTCCATCT
TTTGGAACAGCTCCTTCAGGAACGTGAACATGAATATCATTTTCTTCAAATACTTTTTTATCTACTCCAA
ATTTTTCAAAGTTTGATTTAACATAAGTTAACGCAATTGTTGCAGATTCTTTCATAACTTCACCAAGTTT
ACCTGTAAGAATTAAATTTCCTTTACCAGGGTATAAACTTACTTCAATTGGTAAAATATCTCCACCAAAT
TGTGTATATGCTAAACCTGTAACCACACCAATTTGAGATTCTTCTTGTTTTTCAGTGTGATCAAAAATTC
TTTTACCTAATAAATCATTTACTTGTTTTTCATCAATAACAATTTTATCCATTTCACCATTTAGATTTTT
AACAATATACTTTCTAAAT
